>Addgene plasmid #52911 | AaHsp70Aa-1373-FFluc | depositor full sequence | sequence record 82423 | AaHsp70Aa-1373-FFluc sequence 6328 bps
AATTGTTGCCGGGAAGCTAGAGTAAGTAGTTCGCCAGTTAATAGTTTGCGCAACGTTGTTGCCATTGCTA
CAGGCATCGTGGTGTCACGCTCGTCGTTTGGTATGGCTTCATTCAGCTCCGGTTCCCAACGATCAAGGCG
AGTTACATGATCCCCCATGTTGTGCAAAAAAGCGGTTAGCTCCTTCGGTCCTCCGATCGTTGTCAGAAGT
AAGTTGGCCGCAGTGTTATCACTCATGGTTATGGCAGCACTGCATAATTCTCTTACTGTCATGCCATCCG
TAAGATGCTTTTCTGTGACTGGTGAGTACTCAACCAAGTCATTCTGAGAATAGTGTATGCGGCGACCGAG
TTGCTCTTGCCCGGCGTCAATACGGGATAATACCGCGCCACATAGCAGAACTTTAAAAGTGCTCATCATT
GGAAAACGTTCTTCGGGGCGAAAACTCTCAAGGATCTTACCGCTGTTGAGATCCAGTTCGATGTAACCCA
CTCGTGCACCCAACTGATCTTCAGCATCTTTTACTTTCACCAGCGTTTCTGGGTGAGCAAAAACAGGAAG
GCAAAATGCCGCAAAAAAGGGAATAAGGGCGACACGGAAATGTTGAATACTCATACTCTTCCTTTTTCAA
TATTATTGAAGCATTTATCAGGGTTATTGTCTCATGAGCGGATACATATTTGAATGTATTTAGAAAAATA
AACAAATAGGGGTTCCGCGCACATTTCCCCGAAAAGTGCCACCTG
[124 nt withheld, positions 746-869]
C
[91 nt withheld, positions 871-961]
A
[49 nt withheld, positions 963-1011]
CCTTTGACGTTGGAGTCCACGTTCTTT
[37 nt withheld, positions 1039-1075]
ACCCTATCTCGGTCTATTCTTTTGATTTATAAGGGATTTTGCCGATTTCGGCCTATTGGTTAAAAAATGA
GCTGATTTAACAAAAATTTAACGCGAATTTTAACAAAATATTAACGCTTACAATTTGCCATTCGCCATTC
AGGCTGCGCAACTGTTGGGAAGGGCGATCGGTGCGGGCCTCTTCGCTATTACGCCAGCCCAAGCTACCAT
GATAAGTAAGTAATATTAAGGTACGGGAGGTACTTGGAGCGGCCGCAATAAAATATCTTTATTTTCATTA
CATCTGTGTGTTGGTTTTTTGTGTGAATCGATAGTACTAACATACGCTCTCCATCAAAACAAAACGAAAC
AAAACAAACTAGCAAAATAGGCTGTCCCCAGTGCAAGTGCAGGTGCCAGAACATTTCTCTATCGATAGGT
ACCGAGCTCTGTACATGTCCGCGGTCGCGACGTACGCGTAATTATGCAGAATAAGAAGAATGTTCGAGAG
TGTTTAAGAACTTCAATCTTGAAGCTGAAAAACAGGGGAGTTATAGATTGTGCAGAATGGTCTGGAACTT
TCTAGTATAGCAATTTTTCATTGGGTATAAAGATTTTTTCTCCGCAAAATATGCAGGTGAGGAGTTTAGA
TGCTGTACGGCTCATCCCTGCATGAAGATAGTCCAGTTCTAACATTCATTTTTTTTTTAATTTTTTTTCG
TCAATTTTCCCCAGATCGTTATTTGGGGGCATGCGATCCAAACAAACAACTTCTACTATGGTTCTCTAAC
TCAATATCGAGATACGGTATATCGAGTAACGAAGAGTTGACTTTATAATGTTTTGTGCTCCTAGAGTTTT
AGTTCTAATTTGAACGATTTCGATCAAATGTAAGGAGTTATTGAGTTATATTAGATTTTTATGAAAATGA
TAGGTTTCTGATTGACCAATAAAACCTTTACACACATTTCATACTAATCGAATCGTTTATTTTTGGACGC
AGATGTCTTTGATCACAGATGGAAATATAAACCAATGAGTCACATTGCAATAATTTTCCGCAGGCAAAGT
GTGTGCAGGATACATATTCTCGAAACATGATGCTAAAAGTCGATTAAAAACAAAACATACGCACCCACAC
ATGCTAGAATGTTAGCGAATGTCCTCGAATTTTCTGCTGAACGAACGAACCATAGTATTAGACTGGTCCA
CCAGTTGGATGTTGCTTTAAAGAAAAGAATGATTATTTTCGAATGATGTATTCCGGATGGATTTCTTACG
CAACAAATGTGCATCCTAACCAAAAGTATTTAAAATATTTGTAGAACAAAAATTTTCAAATATAAAACTT
ATATTATTTCGAACTATTTCACATAGAATCCACTTTCTGACAGGGGCTGGGAAAAACTCGAAATTTCATA
ATTAAAAAGTTGAAATTTTATTTAGATCTGTGAAAACAAATGCAATGTTCAAATGTTTGAAAGGGAACAA
AACTAAAGCATGCCAAATTTAGTATGGAAATCGACTGTTTTTATGTTAAATGTTTTTTGAACTCATGTTG
TAATTTTTTCATCATTGTTGTTTTATAATTCCAATCCCTTTCTAGATATAAACCGCTTGTGTCAACTTCA
GAAATAATACATTTTATATTTTTGAACCAGTCTAAAACAGCGTCCATTGAACGAACACATTAAAACAGTA
TGAATATGACCTAACGAAAAGCGAAGACACCGTCATCGTTCGAGCCCATACTCATACGAAAGTACTCGAA
CACCCGTGGAAAGAACTCGAACTTTCTAGATCTGCTCGTTTCTACTATATAAGCGCCCGGTTCGAGCAGC
TCTCGTCATAACAGTTCAAACAAGAGAACGAATCACAAGCAAGAGCGATAAAGCGCCAAAACGCAAATCT
ACGCAAGTGAAAAGCAAATTTCAACGTGAAACAAATCGAAGCAGTGAAATAAGTGAATACAGTGAAAAAG
TGTATCATTTCGAATCAAAAAGTGTTGAACATCAGTACGAAAGCAAAAATGTCCATGGAAGACGCCAAAA
ACATAAAGAAAGGCCCGGCGCCATTCTATCCGCTGGAAGATGGAACCGCTGGAGAGCAACTGCATAAGGC
TATGAAGAGATACGCCCTGGTTCCTGGAACAATTGCTTTTACAGATGCACATATCGAGGTGGACATCACT
TACGCTGAGTACTTCGAAATGTCCGTTCGGTTGGCAGAAGCTATGAAACGATATGGGCTGAATACAAATC
ACAGAATCGTCGTATGCAGTGAAAACTCTCTTCAATTCTTTATGCCGGTGTTGGGCGCGTTATTTATCGG
AGTTGCAGTTGCGCCCGCGAACGACATTTATAATGAACGTGAATTGCTCAACAGTATGGGCATTTCGCAG
CCTACCGTGGTGTTCGTTTCCAAAAAGGGGTTGCAAAAAATTTTGAACGTGCAAAAAAAGCTCCCAATCA
TCCAAAAAATTATTATCATGGATTCTAAAACGGATTACCAGGGATTTCAGTCGATGTACACGTTCGTCAC
ATCTCATCTACCTCCCGGTTTTAATGAATACGATTTTGTGCCAGAGTCCTTCGATAGGGACAAGACAATT
GCACTGATCATGAACTCCTCTGGATCTACTGGTCTGCCTAAAGGTGTCGCTCTGCCTCATAGAACTGCCT
GCGTGAGATTCTCGCATGCCAGAGATCCTATTTTTGGCAATCAAATCATTCCGGATACTGCGATTTTAAG
TGTTGTTCCATTCCATCACGGTTTTGGAATGTTTACTACACTCGGATATTTGATATGTGGATTTCGAGTC
GTCTTAATGTATAGATTTGAAGAAGAGCTGTTTCTGAGGAGCCTTCAGGATTACAAGATTCAAAGTGCGC
TGCTGGTGCCAACCCTATTCTCCTTCTTCGCCAAAAGCACTCTGATTGACAAATACGATTTATCTAATTT
ACACGAAATTGCTTCTGGTGGCGCTCCCCTCTCTAAGGAAGTCGGGGAAGCGGTTGCCAAGAGGTTCCAT
CTGCCAGGTATCAGGCAAGGATATGGGCTCACTGAGACTACATCAGCTATTCTGATTACACCCGAGGGGG
ATGATAAACCGGGCGCGGTCGGTAAAGTTGTTCCATTTTTTGAAGCGAAGGTTGTGGATCTGGATACCGG
GAAAACGCTGGGCGTTAATCAAAGAGGCGAACTGTGTGTGAGAGGTCCTATGATTATGTCCGGTTATGTA
AACAATCCGGAAGCGACCAACGCCTTGATTGACAAGGATGGATGGCTACATTCTGGAGACATAGCTTACT
GGGACGAAGACGAACACTTCTTCATCGTTGACCGCCTGAAGTCTCTGATTAAGTACAAAGGCTATCAGGT
GGCTCCCGCTGAATTGGAATCCATCTTGCTCCAACACCCCAACATCTTCGACGCAGGTGTCGCAGGTCTT
CCCGACGATGACGCCGGTGAACTTCCCGCCGCCGTTGTTGTTTTGGAGCACGGAAAGACGATGACGGAAA
AAGAGATCGTGGATTACGTCGCCAGTCAAGTAACAACCGCGAAAAAGTTGCGCGGAGGAGTTGTGTTTGT
GGACGAAGTACCGAAAGGTCTTACCGGAAAACTCGACGCAAGAAAAATCAGAGAGATCCTCATAAAGGCC
AAGAAGGGCGGAAAGATCGCCGTGTAATTCTAGAGTCGGGGCGGCCGGCCGCTTCGAGCAGACATGATAA
GATACATTGATGAGTTTGGACAAACCACAACTAGAATGCAGTGAAAAAAATGCTTTATTTGTGAAATTTG
TGATGCTATTGCTTTATTTGTAACCATTATAAGCTGCAATAAACAAGTTAACAACAACAATTGCATTCAT
TTTATGTTTCAGGTTCAGGGGGAGGTGTGGGAGGTTTTTTAAAGCAAGTAAAACCTCTACAAATGTGGTA
AAATCGATAAGGATCCGTCGACCGATGCCCTTGAGAGCCTTCAACCCAGTCAGCTCCTTCCGGTGGGCGC
GGGGCATGACTATCGTCGCCGCACTTATGACTGTCTTCTTTATCATGCAACTCGTAGGACAGGTGCCGGC
AGCGCTCTTCCGCTTCCTCGCTCACTGACTCGCTGCGCTCGGTCGTTCGGCTGCGGCGAGCGGTATCAGC
TCACTCAAAGGCGGTAATACGGTTATCCACAGAATCAGGGGATAACGCAGGAAAGAACATGTGAGCAAAA
GGCCAGCAAAAGGCCAGGAACCGTAAAAAGGCCGCGTTGCTGGCGTTTTTCCATAGGCTCCGCCCCCCTG
ACGAGCATCACAAAAATCGACGCTCAAGTCAGAGGTGGCGAAACCCGACAGGACTATAAAGATACCAGGC
GTTTCCCCCTGGAAGCTCCCTCGTGCGCTCTCCTGTTCCGACCCTGCCGCTTACCGGATACCTGTCCGCC
TTTCTCCCTTCGGGAAGCGTGGCGCTTTCTCATAGCTCACGCTGTAGGTATCTCAGTTCGGTGTAGGTCG
TTCGCTCCAAGCTGGGCTGTGTGCACGAACCCCCCGTTCAGCCCGACCGCTGCGCCTTATCCGGTAACTA
TCGTCTTGAGTCCAACCCGGTAAGACACGACTTATCGCCACTGGCAGCAGCCACTGGTAACAGGATTAGC
AGAGCGAGGTATGTAGGCGGTGCTACAGAGTTCTTGAAGTGGTGGCCTAACTACGGCTACACTAGAAGAA
CAGTATTTGGTATCTGCGCTCTGCTGAAGCCAGTTACCTTCGGAAAAAGAGTTGGTAGCTCTTGATCCGG
CAAACAAACCACCGCTGGTAGCGGTGGTTTTTTTGTTTGCAAGCAGCAGATTACGCGCAGAAAAAAAGGA
TCTCAAGAAGATCCTTTGATCTTTTCTACGGGGTCTGACGCTCAGTGGAACGAAAACTCACGTTAAGGGA
TTTTGGTCATGAGATTATCAAAAAGGATCTTCACCTAGATCCTTTTAAATTAAAAATGAAGTTTTAAATC
AATCTAAAGTATATATGAGTAAACTTGGTCTGACAGTTACCAATGCTTAATCAGTGAGGCACCTATCTCA
GCGATCTGTCTATTTCGTTCATCCATAGTTGCCTGACTCCCCGTCGTGTAGATAACTACGATACGGGAGG
GCTTACCATCTGGCCCCAGTGCTGCAATGATACCGCGAGACCCACGCTCACCGGCTCCAGATTTATCAGC
AATAAACCAGCCAGCCGGAAGGGCCGAGCGCAGAAGTGGTCCTGCAACTTTATCCGCCTCCATCCAGTCT
ATT
Features (pLannotate 1.2.2; 11 found; start..end, strand, type, name):
    615..719     -  promoter       AmpR promoter: bla
    746..1174    +  rep_origin     f1 ori (sequence partly withheld): f1 bacteriophage origin of replication; arrow indicates direction of (+) strand synthesis
   1206..1273    -  CDS            lacZα (fragment): LacZα fragment of β-galactosidase; lacZ fragment
   1332..1380    +  polyA_signal   poly(A) signal: synthetic polyadenylation signal
   1394..1485    +  misc_feature   pause site: RNA polymerase II transcriptional pause signal from the human α2 globin gene
   3090..4742    +  CDS            luciferase: firefly luciferase; luc+; enhanced luc+ version of the luciferase gene
   4783..4904    -  polyA_signal   SV40 poly(A) signal: SV40 polyadenylation signal
   4927..4995    -  CDS            large T antigen (fragment): large T antigen from SV40 (simian virus 40)
   5011..5143    +  CDS            TcR (fragment): tetracycline efflux protein; tet; confers resistance to tetracycline
   5323..5911    -  rep_origin     ori: high-copy-number ColE1/pMB1/pBR322/pUC origin of replication
   6082..614     -  CDS            AmpR (across the origin): β-lactamase; bla; confers resistance to ampicillin, carbenicillin, and related antibiotics
