[The description below was written by a language model from this plasmid's Addgene catalogue record and pLannotate feature annotations shown in this document.]
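Description:
AaHsp70Aa-1373-FFluc is a luciferase reporter plasmid built on the Promega pGL3 backbone, in which a 1,555 bp fragment from the Aedes aegypti hsp70Aa gene is placed upstream of firefly luciferase. The total construct is 6,328 bp. It is maintained in E. coli through a high-copy ColE1/pUC-type origin and selected with ampicillin via the β-lactamase gene and its own promoter. An f1 bacteriophage origin is also present, a standard pGL3 feature that permits single-stranded DNA production.

The mosquito fragment was cloned between MluI and NcoI sites, both retained. It is not annotated in the feature table, but it corresponds to the unannotated gap lying between the upstream insulating elements and the luciferase coding sequence. The "1373" in the name probably marks the extent of upstream sequence included, though the record does not define it. The reporter is the enhanced luc+ version of firefly luciferase, followed by an SV40 polyadenylation signal. Upstream of the promoter, a synthetic poly(A) signal and the RNA polymerase II transcriptional pause site from the human α2 globin gene limit read-through transcription from the backbone, so that luciferase output reflects activity of the inserted promoter. Short annotated fragments of lacZα, SV40 large T antigen and a tetracycline resistance gene are backbone remnants with no functional role.

The plasmid serves to measure activity of the Ae. aegypti hsp70Aa promoter by luminescence, and it comes from work identifying and characterising heat shock 70 genes in this mosquito. The record does not specify the cells or conditions used for the assays.
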