Addgene plasmid #52911: AaHsp70Aa-1373-FFluc
Purpose: Ae aegypti hsp70Aa promoter driving firefly luciferase
Depositing lab: Zach Adelman. Depositing organization: Virginia Polytechnic Institute and State University. Publication: Identification and characterization of heat shock 70 genes in Aedes aegypti (Diptera: Culicidae). Gross TL, Myles KM, Adelman ZN. J Med Entomol. 2009 May;46(3):496-504. PubMed 19496419.
Backbone
  Vector backbone: pGl3
  Backbone manufacturer: Promega
  Backbone size w/o insert (bp): 4773
  Total vector size (bp): 6328
  Vector type: Luciferase
Growth in bacteria
  Bacterial resistance: Ampicillin, 100 μg/mL
  Growth temperature: 37°C
  Growth strain: XL1 Blue
  Copy number: Unknown
Gene/Insert
  Gene/Insert name: Aa Hsp70Aa-1373
  Species: Aedes aegypti
  Insert size (bp): 1555
  Promoter: Aa Hsp70Aa-1373
  Cloning method: Restriction Enzyme; 5′ cloning site MluI (not destroyed); 3′ cloning site NcoI (not destroyed)
  Sequencing primers: 5′ ATAGGCTGTCCCCAGTGCAAGT; 3′ tttcatagcttctgccaaccgaacgg
Terms and licenses: Academic/Nonprofit Terms; Industry Terms: Not Available to Industry
How to cite: AaHsp70Aa-1373-FFluc was a gift from Zach Adelman (Addgene plasmid # 52911 ; http://n2t.net/addgene:52911 ; RRID:Addgene_52911)
