>Addgene plasmid #52911 | AaHsp70Aa-1373-FFluc | addgene partial sequence | sequence record 86041 | RVprimer3 5'-CTAGCAAAATAGGCTGTCCC-3'
CATTTCTCTATCGATAGGTACCGAGCTCTGTACATGTCCGCGGTCGCGACGTACGCGTAATTATGCAGAA
TAAGAAGAATGTTCGAGAGTGTTTAAGAACTTCAATCTTGAAGCTGAAAAACAGGGGAGTTATAGATTGT
GCAGAATGGTCTGGAACTTTCTAGTATAGCAATTTTTCATTGGGTATAAAGATTTTTTCTCCGCAAAATA
TGCAGGTGAGGAGTTTAGATGCTGTACGGCTCATCCCTGCATGAAGATAGTCCAGTTCTAACATTCATTT
TTTTTTTAATTTTTTTTCGTCAATTTTCCCCAGATCGTTATTTGGGGGCATGCGATCCAAACAAACAACT
TCTACTATGGTTCTCTAACTCAATATCGAGATACGGTATATCGAGTAACGAAGAGTTGACTTTATAATGT
TTTGTGCTCCTAGAGTTTTAGTTCTAATTTGAACGATTTCGATCAAATGTAAGGAGTTATTGAGTTATAT
TAGATTTTTATGAAAATGATAGGTTTCTGATTGACCAATAAAACCTTTACACACATTTCATACTAATCGA
ATCGTTTATTTTTGGACGCAGATGTCTTTGATCACAGATGGAAATATAAACCAATGAGTCACATTGCAAT
AATTTTCCGCAGGCAAAGTGTGTGCAGGATACATATTCTCGAAACATGATGCTAAAAGTCGATTAAAAAC
AAAACATACGCACCCACACATGCTAGAATGTTAGCGAATGTCCTCGAATTTTCTGCTGAACGAACGAACC
ATAGTATTAGACTGGTCCACCAGTTGGATGTTGCTTTAAAGAAAAGAATGATTATTTTCGAATGATGTAT
TCCGGATGGATTTCTT
